>Addgene plasmid #128971 | pORTMAGE502B | addgene full sequence | sequence record 252654 | Addgene NGS Result
AGTCCAGCCTTGCAAGAAGCGGATACAGGAGTGCAAAAAATGGCTATCTCTAGTAAGGCCTACCCCTTAG
GCTTTATGCAACAGAAACAATAATAATGGAGTCATGACCATGCCTAGGCCGCGGCCGCGCGAATTCAGAA
GGAGAATATACCATGGGTACTGCTCTAACGCCGTTATTAACCAAGTTTGCCACCCGCTATGAGATGGGAA
CTACCCCCGAAGAGGTCGCTAATACGCTGAAACAGACTTGTTTCAAGGGCCAAGTGAACGATAGTCAGAT
GGTAGCCCTTTTGATCGTTGCGGATCAATATAAGCTCAATCCATTCACAAAAGAGCTCTACGCGTTCCCT
GACAAAAATAATGGTATTGTTCCAGTTGTGGGAGTCGATGGTTGGGCTAGAATTATTAACGAGAATCCCC
AGTTTGATGGGATGGAATTCAGTATGGATCAACAGGGAACTGAATGCACTTGTAAAATTTACCGCAAAGA
CCGCTCGCACGCCATCAGCGCCACCGAGTACATGGCTGAGTGCAAAAGGAACACTCAACCTTGGCAGTCT
CACCCGCGACGTATGCTGCGTCATAAGGCTATGATTCAATGCGCCAGACTAGCCTTTGGTTTCGCGGGGA
TCTACGATCAGGATGAGGCCGAACGCATTGTTGAACGAGATGTAACTCCCGCCGAGCAATACGAGGATGT
ATCCGAAGCGATTTGTCTGATCAAAGACTCACCAACTATGGAGGACTTGCAGGCCGCGTTCTCAAACGCG
TGGAAAGCTTACAAGACTAAAGGTGCCCGTGATCAACTGACTGCTGCTAAAGACCAGAGAAAAAAGGAGC
TGTTGGATGCGCCCATTGATGTCGAATTCGAAGAAACTGGAGATGATCGTGCTGCGTAAGGATCCAGGAG
AATACACATGCCAATTCAGGTCTTACCGCCACAACTGGCGAACCAGATTGCCGCAGGTGAGGTGGTCGAG
CGACCTGCGTCGGTAGTCAAAGAACTAGTGAAAAACAGCCTCGATGCAGGTGCGACGCGTATCGATATTG
ATATCGAACGCGGTGGGGCGAAACTTATCCGCATTCGTGATAACGGCTGCGGTATCAAAAAAGATGAGCT
GGCGCTGGCGCTGGCTCGTCATGCCACCAGTAAAATCGCCTCTCTGGACGATCTCGAAGCCATTATCAGC
CTGGGCTTTCGCGGTGAGGCGCTGGCGAGTATCAGTTCGGTTTCCCGCCTGACGCTCACTTCACGCACCG
CAGAACAGCAGGAAGCCTGGCAGGCCTATGCCGAAGGGCGCGATATGAACGTGACGGTAAAACCGGCGGC
GCATCCTGTGGGGACGACGCTGGAGGTGCTGGATCTGTTCTACAACACCCCGGCGCGGCGCAAATTCCTG
CGCACCGAGAAAACCGAATTTAACCACATTGATGAGATCATCCGCCGCATTGCGCTGGCGCGTTTCGACG
TCACGATCAACCTGTCGCATAACGGTAAAATTGTGCGTCAGTACCGCGCAGTGCCGGAAGGCGGGCAAAA
AGAACGGCGCTTAGGCGCGATTTGCGGCACCGCTTTTCTTGAACAAGCGCTGGCGATTGAATGGCAACAC
GGCGATCTCACGCTACGCGGCTGGGTGGCCGATCCAAATCACACCACGCCCGCACTGGCAGAAATTCAGT
ATTGCTACGTGAACGGTCGCATGATGCGCGATCGCCTGATCAATCACGCGATCCGCCAGGCCTGCGAAGA
CAAACTGGGGGCCGATCAGCAACCGGCATTTGTGTTGTATCTGGAGATCGACCCACATCAGGTGGACGTC
AACGTGCACCCCGCCAAACACGAAGTGCGTTTCCATCAGTCGCGTCTGGTGCATGATTTTATCTATCAGG
GCGTGCTGAGCGTGCTACAACAGCAACTGGAAACGCCGCTACCGCTGGACGATGAACCCCAACCTGCACC
GCGTTCCATTCCGGAAAACCGCGTGGCGGCGGGGCGCAATCACTTTGCAGAACCGGCAGCTCGTGAGCCG
GTAGCTCCGCGCTACACTCCTGCGCCAGCATCAGGCAGTCGTCCGGCTGCCCCCTGGCCGAATGCGCAGC
CAGGCTACCAGAAACAGCAAGGTGAAGTGTATCGCCAGCTTTTGCAAACGCCCGCGCCGATGCAAAAATT
AAAAGCGCCGGAACCGCAGGAACCTGCACTTGCGGCGAACAGTCAGAGTTTTGGTCGGGTACTGACTATC
GTCCATTCCGACTGTGCGTTGCTGGAGCGCGACGGCAACATTTCACTTTTATCCTTGCCAGTGGCAGAAC
GTTGGCTGCGTCAGGCACAATTGACGCCGGGTGAAGCGCCCGTTTGCGCCCAGCCGCTGCTGATTCCGTT
GCGGCTAAAAGTTTCTGCCGAAGAAAAATCGGCATTAGAAAAAGCGCAGTCTGCCCTGGCGGAATTGGGT
ATTGATTTCCAGTCAGATGCACAGCATGTGACCATCAGGGCAGTGCCTTTACCCTTACGCCAACAAAATT
TACAAATCTTGATTCCTGAACTGATAGGCTACCTGGCGAAGCAGTCCGTATTCGAACCTGGCAATATTGC
GCAGTGGATTGCACGAAATCTGATGAGCGAACATGCGCAGTGGTCAATGGCACAGGCCATAACCCTGCTG
GCGGACGTGGAACGGTTATGTCCGCAACTTGTGAAAACGCCGCCGGGTGGTCTGTTACAATCTGTTGATT
TACATCCGGCGATAAAAGCCCTGAAAGATGAGTGATCTAGAGTCGACCTGCAGGCATGCAAGCTTGCGGC
CGCGTCGTGACTGGGAAAACCCTGGCGACTAGTCTTGGACTCCTGTTGATAGATCCAGTAATGACCTCAG
AACTCCATCTGGATTTGTTCAGACATCTGGATTTGTTCAGAACGCTCGGTTGCCGCCGGGCGTTTTTTAT
TGGTGAGAATCCAGGGGTCCCCAATAATTACGATTTAAATTTGACATAAGCCTGTTCGGTTCGTAAACTG
TAATGCAAGTAGCGTATGCGCTCACGCAACTGGTCCAGAACCTTGACCGAACGCAGCGGTGGTAACGGCG
CAGTGGCGGTTTTCATGGCTTGTTATGACTGTTTTTTTGTACAGCCTATGCCTCGGGCATCCAAGCAGCA
AGCGCGTTACGCCGTGGGTCGATGTTTGATGTTATGGAGCAGCAACGATGTTACGCAGCAGCAACGATGT
TACGCAGCAGGGCAGTCGCCCTAAAACAAAGTTAGGTGGCTCAAGTATGGGCATCATTCGCACATGTAGG
CTCGGCCCTGACCAAGTCAAATCCATGCGGGCTGCTCTTGATCTTTTCGGTCGTGAGTTCGGAGACGTAG
CCACCTACTCCCAACATCAGCCGGACTCCGATTACCTCGGGAACTTGCTCCGTAGTAAGACATTCATCGC
GCTTGCTGCCTTCGACCAAGAAGCGGTTGTTGGCGCTCTCGCGGCTTACGTTCTGCCCAAGTTTGAGCAG
CCGCGTAGTGAGATCTATATCTATGATCTCGCAGTCTCCGGAGAGCACCGGAGGCAGGGCATTGCCACCG
CGCTCATCAATCTCCTCAAGCATGAGGCCAACGCGCTTGGTGCTTATGTGATCTACGTGCAAGCAGATTA
CGGTGACGATCCCGCAGTGGCTCTCTATACAAAGTTGGGCATACGGGAAGAAGTGATGCACTTTGATATC
GACCCAAGTACCGCCACCTAACAATTCGTTCAAGCCGAGATCGGCTTCCCGGCCGCGGAGTTGTTCGGTA
AATTGGACAACGGTCCGCGCGTTGTCCTTTTCCGCTGCATAACCCTGCTTCGGGGTCATTATAGCGATTT
TTTCGGTATATCCATCCTTTTTCGCACGATATACAGGATTTTGCCAAAGGGTTCGTGTAGACTTTCCTTG
GTGTATCCAACGGCGTCAGCCGGGCAGGATAGGTGAAGTAGGCCCACCCGCGAGCGGGTGTTCCTTCTTC
ACTGTCCCTTATTCGCACCTGGCGGTGCTCAACGGGAATCCTGCTCTGCGAGGCTGGCCGTAGGCCGGCC
CTACCGGCGCGGCAGCGTTACCCGTGTCGGCGGCTCCAACGTCTCGCCATCGTCCAGAAAACACGGCTCA
TCGGGCATCGGCAGGCGCTGCTGCCCGCGCCGTTCCCATTCCTCCGTTTCGGTCAAGGCTGGCAGGTCTG
GTTCCATGCCCGGAATGCCGGGCTGGCTGGGCGGCTCCTCGCCGGGGCCGGTCGGTAGTTGCTGCTCGCC
CGGATACAGGGTCGGGATGCGGCGCAGGTCGCCATGCCCCAACAGCGATTCGTCCTGGTCGTCGTGATCA
ACCACCACGGCGGCACTGAACACCGACAGGCGCAACTGGTCGCGGGGCTGGCCCCACGCCACGCGGTCAT
TGACCACGTAGGCCGACACGGTGCCGGGGCCGTTGAGCTTCACGACGGAGATCCAGCGCTCGGCCACCAA
GTCCTTGACTGCGTATTGGACCGTCCGCAAAGAACGTCCGATGAGCTTGGAAAGTGTCTTCTGGCTGACC
ACCACGGCGTTCTGGTGGCCCATCTGCGCCACGAGGTGATGCAGCAGCATTGCCGCCGTGGGTTTCCTCG
CAATAAGCCCGGCCCACGCCTCATGCGCTTTGCGTTCCGTTTGCACCCAGTGACCGGGCTTGTTCTTGGC
TTGAATGCCGATTTCTCTGGACTGCGTGGCCATGCTTATCTCCATGCGGTAGGGGTGCCGCACGGTTGCG
GCACCATGCGCAATCAGCTGCAACTTTTCGGCAGCGCGACAACAATTATGCGTTGCGTAAAAGTGGCAGT
CAATTACAGATTTTCTTTAACCTACGCAATGAGCTATTGCGGGGGGTGCCGCAATGAGCTGTTGCGTACC
CCCCTTTTTTAAGTTGTTGATTTTTAAGTCTTTCGCATTTCGCCCTATATCTAGTTCTTTGGTGCCCAAA
GAAGGGCACCCCTGCGGGGTTCCCCCACGCCTTCGGCGCGGCTCCCCCTCCGGCAAAAAGTGGCCCCTCC
GGGGCTTGTTGATCGACTGCGCGGCCTTCGGCCTTGCCCAAGGTGGCGCTGCCCCCTTGGAACCCCCGCA
CTCGCCGCCGTGAGGCTCGGGGGGCAGGCGGGCGGGCTTCGCCCTTCGACTGCCCCCACTCGCATAGGCT
TGGGTCGTTCCAGGCGCGTCAAGGCCAAGCCGCTGCGCGGTCGCTGCGCGAGCCTTGACCCGCCTTCCAC
TTGGTGTCCAACCGGCAAGCGAAGCGCGCAGGCCGCAGGCCGGAGGCTTTTCCCCAGAGAAAATTAAAAA
AATTGATGGGGCAAGGCCGCAGGCCGCGCAGTTGGAGCCGGTGGGTATGTGGTCGAAGGCTGGGTAGCCG
GTGGGCAATCCCTGTGGTCAAGCTCGTGGGCAGGCGCAGCCTGTCCATCAGCTTGTCCAGCAGGGTTGTC
CACGGGCCGAGCGAAGCGAGCCAGCCGGTGGCCGCTCGCGGCCATCGTCCACATATCCACGGGCTGGCAA
GGGAGCGCAGCGACCGCGCAGGGCGAAGCCCGGAGAGCAAGCCCGTAGGGGGGGCGCGCCCAGCTGTCTA
GGGCGGCGGATTTGTCCTACTCAGGAGAGCGTTCACCGACAAACACGAAAGGCCCAGTCTTTCGACTGAG
CATTTCGTTTTATTTGATGCCTTTAATTAAACGTTCGTAATCAAGCCACTTCCTTTTTGCATTGACGCAG
GGTGTCGGAAGGCAACTCGCCGAACGCGCTCCTATAGTTTTCAGCGAAGCGTCCCAAATGTAAGAAGCCG
TAGTCTAGGGCTATCTCAGTTATACTACGCACATTGGCACTGGGATCGTTCAAGCAGGCGCGGATGCTTT
CGAGCTTGCGGTTGCGGATGTAGTTCTTCGGCGTGGTGCCGGCGTGCTTCTCGAACAAATTGTAGAGCGA
GCGTGGACTCATCATCGCCAGCTCCGCTAACCGCTCAAGGCTGATATTCCGTTTGAGATTCTCCTCAATG
AATTGAACGACTCGCTCGAAAGACGGGTTACCTTTGCTGAAAATTTCACGGCTGACATTGCTGCCCAGCA
TTTCGAGCAGCTTGGAAGCGATGATCCCCGCATAGTGCTCTTGGACCCGAGGCATCGACTTTGTATGTTC
CGCTTCGTCACAAACTAACCCGAGTAGATTGATAAAGCCATCGAGTTGCTGGAGATTGTGTCGCGCGGCG
AAACGGATACCCTCCCTCGGCTTGTGCCAATTGTTGTCACTGCACGCCCGATCAAGGACCACTGAGGGCA
ATTTAACGATAAATTTCTCGCAATCTTCTGAATAGGTCAGGTCGGCTTGGTCATCCGGATTGAGCAGCAA
TAGTTCGCCCGGCGCAAAATAGTGCTCCTGGCCATGGCCACGCCACAGGCAATGGCCTTTGAGTATTATT
TGCAGATGATAACAGGTCTCTAATCCAGGCGAGATTACCCTCACGCTACCGCCGTAGCTGATTCGACACA
GATCGAGGCATCCGAAGATTCTGTGGTGCAGCCTGCCTGCCGGGCGCCCGCCCTTGGGCAGGCGAATAGA
GTGCGTACCGACATACTGGTTAACATAATCGGAGACTGCATAGGGCTCGGCGTGGACGAAGATCTGACTT
TTCTCGTTCAATAAGCAAAAATCCATAGTTCACGGTTCTCTTATTTTAATGTGGGCTGCTTGGTGTGATG
TAGAAAGGCGCCAAGTCGATGAAAATGCATCTCGACGTGATGCGTATACGGGTTACCCCCATTGCCACGT
TGCGCCATCCTTTTTGCAATCAGTGACCACTTTTCCAAGCAAAAATAACGCCAAGCAGAACGAAGACGTT
CTTTTTAAGAAGCGAGAACACCAGAAGTTCGTGCTGTCGGGGCATGGGGCGACGAATTGGCGGATAAAGG
GGATCTGCTGGATATTACGGCCTTTTTAAAGACCGTAAAGAAAAATAAGCACAAGTTTTATCCGGCCTTT
ATTCACATTCTTGCCCGCCTGATGAATGCTCATCCGTAATTACGTATGGCAATGAAAGACGGTGAGCTGG
TGATATGGGATAGTGTTCACCCTTGTTACACCGTTTTCCATGAGCAAACTGAAACGTTTTCATCGCTCTG
GAGTGAATACCACGACGATTTCCGGCAGTTTCTACACATATATTCGCAAGATGTGGCGTGTTACGGTGAA
AACCTGGCCTATTTCCCTAAAGGGTTTATTGAGAATATGTTTTTCGTCTCAGCCAATCCCTGGGTGAGTT
TCACCAGTTTTGATTTAAACGTGGCCAATATGGACAACTTCTTCGCCCCCGTTTTCACCATGCATGGGAA
TTAGCTTGATCTGACCAACGACCGGTAGCGGAGCTATCCAACGGCGGTATACCAGGAAAACACACAGCAG
GTACATCAGAACAGTACCATGACTGAAGAACAAATAGTTTTTTCCTGATCCATAAAGCAGAACGGCCTGC
TCCATGACAAATCTGGCTCCCCAACTAATGCCCCATGCAGCCAGCATAACCAGCATAAAGTGCAGTGTCC
GGTTTGATAGGGATA
Features (pLannotate 1.2.2; 16 found; start..end, strand, type, name):
      1..81      +  promoter       Pm promoter: The bacterial Pm promoter is activated by XylS in the presence of benzoate or m-toluate (Marqués et al., 1999).
    153..680     +  CDS            bet (fragment): VBET_LAMBD - Also known as betA, red-beta, redB. Experimental evidence at protein level: Swiss-Prot protein existence level 1. Gene bet protein functions in general recombination and in the late, rolling-circle mode of lambda DNA replication. Has a function similar to that of E.coli recT. It is a single-stranded DNA binding protein that can promote renaturation of DNA. From Escherichia phage lambda (Bacteriophage lambda).
    918..2762    +  CDS            mutL: MUTL_ECOLI - Experimental evidence at protein level: Swiss-Prot protein existence level 1. This protein is involved in the repair of mismatches in DNA. It is required for dam-dependent methyl-directed DNA mismatch repair. May act as a 'molecular matchmaker', a protein that promotes the formation of a stable complex between two or more DNA-binding proteins in an ATP-dependent manner without itself being part of the final effector complex. The ATPase activity of MutL is stimulated by DNA. From Escherichia coli (strain K12).
   2766..2795    +  misc_feature   MCS (fragment): pUC18/19 multiple cloning site
   2803..2827    +  CDS            lacZα (fragment): LacZα fragment of β-galactosidase; lacZ fragment
   2838..2893    +  terminator     lambda t0 terminator (fragment): transcription terminator from phage lambda
   2906..2940    +  terminator     lambda t0 terminator: minimal transcription terminator from phage lambda (Scholtissek and Grosse, 1987)
   2981..3009    +  promoter       Pc promoter: intI1 (promoter lies within the coding sequence); class 1 integron promoter
   3198..3731    +  CDS            GmR: gentamycin acetyltransferase; aacC1; confers resistance to gentamycin
   3942..4050    +  oriT           oriT: incP origin of transfer
   4061..4723    -  CDS            pBBR1 Rep: replication protein for the broad-host-range plasmid pBBR1 from Bordetella bronchiseptica
   4724..5495    -  rep_origin     pBBR1 oriV: replication origin of the broad-host-range plasmid pBBR1 from Bordetella bronchiseptica; requires the pBBR1 Rep protein for replication
   5645..5686    -  terminator     rrnB T1 terminator (fragment): transcription terminator T1 from the E. coli rrnB gene
   5711..6676    -  CDS            XylS: XylS regulator encoded by the Pseudomonas putida TOL plasmid pWWO; xylS; stimulates transcription from the Pm promoter in the presence of aromatic compounds such as m-toluate or benzoate
   6937..7342    +  CDS            CmR (fragment): chloramphenicol acetyltransferase; cat; confers resistance to chloramphenicol
   7304..7564    -  CDS            YPRA_ECOLX (fragment): Protein predicted: Swiss-Prot protein existence level 4. From Escherichia coli.
