[The description below was written by a language model from this plasmid's Addgene catalogue record and pLannotate feature annotations shown in this document.]
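Description:
pORTMAGE502B is a broad-host-range bacterial expression plasmid built on the pSEVA258 backbone and designed to deliver the two protein components needed for oligonucleotide-mediated recombineering (pORTMAGE-style multiplex genome editing) in diverse bacteria. It replicates through the pBBR1 oriV together with its cognate pBBR1 Rep protein, a system that functions across many Gram-negative species, and it carries an incP oriT so it can be mobilised by conjugation when transfer functions are supplied in trans. Selection is by gentamicin, conferred by the aacC1 acetyltransferase (GmR), which lies downstream of a class 1 integron Pc promoter. The automated annotation also detects a partial chloramphenicol acetyltransferase fragment and a fragment of a predicted E. coli protein; the record gives these no function, and chloramphenicol is not listed as a selection.

The payload is arranged downstream of the XylS/Pm expression system. XylS, encoded on the opposite strand, activates the Pm promoter in the presence of m-toluate (toluic acid) or benzoate. Pm is followed first by PapRecT, a single-stranded DNA annealing protein from Pseudomonas aeruginosa; the annotation software labels this region as a fragment of lambda bet, presumably reflecting similarity to that functionally analogous phage recombinase rather than its true identity. Next comes E. coli mutL carrying the E32K substitution, a dominant-negative allele that transiently disables methyl-directed mismatch repair so that oligo-introduced mismatches are retained. Lambda t0 terminator sequences follow the inserts. Inducing both proteins only briefly allows efficient allelic replacement while limiting background mutation. The sequenced record is slightly shorter than the catalogued total size.
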