Addgene plasmid #128971: pORTMAGE502B
Purpose: Broad-host-range GenR plasmid expressing PapRecT and EcMutL_E32K with Toluic acid induction
Depositing lab: George Church. Depositing organization: Harvard Medical School.
Backbone
  Vector backbone: pSEVA258
  Backbone size w/o insert (bp): 4000
  Total vector size (bp): 7603
  Vector type: Bacterial Expression
Growth in bacteria
  Bacterial resistance: Gentamicin, 10 μg/mL
  Growth temperature: 37°C
  Growth strain: DH5alpha
  Copy number: Unknown
Gene/Insert 1
  Gene/Insert name: PapRecT
  Species: P. aeruginosa
  Insert size (bp): 747
  GenBank ID: WP_003088368
  Promoter: xyl-Pm
  Cloning method: Gibson Cloning
  Sequencing primers: 5′ GGATAAGTCCAGCCTTG
Gene/Insert 2
  Gene/Insert name: mutL E32K (alt name: Dominant-Negative MutL)
  Species: E. coli
  Insert size (bp): 1848
  Mutation: E32K
  GenBank ID: NP_418591
  Promoter: xyl-Pm
  Cloning method: Gibson Cloning
  Sequencing primers: 5′ GCTTACAAGACTAAAGGTGC
Terms and licenses: Academic/Nonprofit Terms; Industry Terms: Not Available to Industry
How to cite: pORTMAGE502B was a gift from George Church (Addgene plasmid # 128971 ; http://n2t.net/addgene:128971 ; RRID:Addgene_128971)
